>Addgene plasmid #158427 | pLenti-hSyn-Gαi*-BERKY1 | addgene full sequence | sequence record 311273 | Addgene NGS Result
AGTGCAAGTGGGTTTTAGGACCAGGATGAGGCGGGGTGGGGGTGCCTACCTGACGACCGACCCCGACCCA
CTGGACAAGCACCCAACCCCCATTCCCCAAATTGCGCATCCCCTATCAGAGAGGGGGAGGGGAAACAGGA
TGCGGCGAGGCGCGTGCGCACTGCCAGCTTCAGCACCGCGGACAGTGCCTTCGCCCCCGCCTGGCGGCGC
GCGCCACCGCCGCCTCAGCACTGAAGGCGCGCTGACGTCACTCGCCGGTCCCCCGCAAACTCCCCTTCCC
GGCCACCTTGGTCGCGTCCGCGCCGCCGCCGGCCCAGCCGGACCGCACCACGCGAGGCGCGAGATAGGGG
GGCACGGGCGCGACCATCTGCGCTGCGGCGCCGGCGACTCAGCGCTGCCTCAGTCTGCGGTGGGCAGCGG
AGGAGTCGTGTCGTGCCTGAGAGCGCAGTCGAGAAACCGGCTAGAGGATCCTTCGAAACCGGCTAGAGGA
TCCTTCGAAAGCTAGCGCCACCATGGGATGTATAAAATCAAAAGGGAAAGACAGCAAGCTTGGATCAGGC
GGTAGCGGGGGATCAGGCGGTAGCGGGATGGTCTTCACACTCGAAGATTTCGTTGGGGACTGGCGACAGA
CAGCCGGCTACAACCTGGACCAAGTCCTTGAACAGGGAGGTGTGTCCAGTTTGTTTCAGAATCTCGGGGT
GTCCGTAACTCCGATCCAAAGGATTGTCCTGAGCGGTGAAAATGGGCTGAAGATCGACATCCATGTCATC
ATCCCGTATGAAGGTCTGAGCGGCGACCAAATGGGCCAGATCGAAAAAATTTTTAAGGTGGTGTACCCTG
TGGATGATCATCACTTTAAGGTGATCCTGCACTATGGCACACTGGTAATCGACGGGGTTACGCCGAACAT
GATCGACTATTTCGGACGGCCGTATGAAGGCATCGCCGTGTTCGACGGCAAAAAGATCACTGTAACAGGG
ACCCTGTGGAACGGCAACAAAATTATCGACGAGCGCCTGATCAACCCCGACGGCTCCCTGCTGTTCCGAG
TAACCATCAACGGAGTGACCGGCTGGCGGCTGTGCGAACGCATTCTGGCGGAATTCGGATCTGGTGGTTC
AGGCGAAAACCTGTATTTTCAGGGCGGAAGCGGAGAAGAGGAGGAAAAGAAAAAACAACAGGAGGAGGAG
GCGGAGAGGCTGAGGAGGATACAAGAGGAAATGGAAAAAGAAAGAAAGCGGCGAGAGGAAGATGAGCAGC
GACGCCGCAAGGAGGAGGAAGAGAGAAGGATGAAATTGGAGATGGAGGCAAAACGCAAACAAGAAGAGGA
AGAACGGAAGAAACGGGAGGATGATGAAAAGCGGAAGAAAAAGGGATCTGGAGGGTCAGGGGGCGCGCCC
ATGGTTTCAAAGGGAGAAGAGTTGTTCACAGGGGTTGTACCGATTCTTGTAGAACTTGACGGAGATGTCA
ACGGGCACAAGTTTAGTGTAAGTGGAGAAGGCGAGGGCGATGCGACCTATGGAAAACTGACCCTTAAATT
TATTTGTACTACGGGTAAATTGCCCGTTCCCTGGCCGACATTGGTAACTACATTCGGATATGGTTTGATG
TGCTTTGCAAGGTATCCGGATCACATGAAGCAGCATGATTTCTTCAAGTCCGCCATGCCCGAAGGCTACG
TCCAGGAGCGCACCATCTTCTTCAAGGACGACGGCAACTACAAGACCCGCGCCGAGGTGAAGTTCGAGGG
CGACACCCTGGTGAACCGCATCGAGCTGAAGGGCATCGACTTCAAGGAGGACGGCAACATCCTGGGGCAC
AAGCTGGAGTACAACTACAACAGCCACAACGTCTATATCATGGCCGACAAGCAGAAGAACGGCATCAAGG
TGAACTTCAAGATCCGCCACAACATCGAGGACGGCAGCGTGCAGCTCGCCGACCACTACCAGCAGAACAC
CCCCATCGGCGACGGCCCCGTGCTGCTGCCCGACAACCACTACCTGAGCTACCAGTCCGCCCTGAGCAAA
GACCCCAACGAGAAGCGCGATCACATGGTCCTGCTGGAGTTCGTGACCGCCGCCGGGATCACTCTCGGCA
TGGACGAGCTGTACAAGGGATCCGGTGGCACCGGTGGATCAGGCTCTTCTCGAGGTTACTACCATGGTAT
TTGGGTGGGTGAAGAAGGTCGACTTTCTCGAGGTGGAGAACAAAAACTTATTTCTGAAGAAGATCTGTGA
TCTAGACCGGTCGATATCAAGCTTATCGATAATCAACCTCTGGATTACAAAATTTGTGAAAGATTGACTG
GTATTCTTAACTATGTTGCTCCTTTTACGCTATGTGGATACGCTGCTTTAATGCCTTTGTATCATGCTAT
TGCTTCCCGTATGGCTTTCATTTTCTCCTCCTTGTATAAATCCTGGTTGCTGTCTCTTTATGAGGAGTTG
TGGCCCGTTGTCAGGCAACGTGGCGTGGTGTGCACTGTGTTTGCTGACGCAACCCCCACTGGTTGGGGCA
TTGCCACCACCTGTCAGCTCCTTTCCGGGACTTTCGCTTTCCCCCTCCCTATTGCCACGGCGGAACTCAT
CGCCGCCTGCCTTGCCCGCTGCTGGACAGGGGCTCGGCTGTTGGGCACTGACAATTCCGTGGTGTTGTCG
GGGAAATCATCGTCCTTTCCTTGGCTGCTCGCCTGTGTTGCCACCTGGATTCTGCGCGGGACGTCCTTCT
GCTACGTCCCTTCGGCCCTCAATCCAGCGGACCTTCCTTCCCGCGGCCTGCTGCCGGCTCTGCGGCCTCT
TCCGCGTCTTCGCCTTCGCCCTCAGACGAGTCGGATCTCCCTTTGGGCCGCCTCCCCGCATCGATACCGT
CGACCTCGAGACCTAGAAAAACATGGAGCAATCACAAGTAGCAATACAGCAGCTACCAATGCTGATTGTG
CCTGGCTAGAAGCACAAGAGGAGGAGGAGGTGGGTTTTCCAGTCACACCTCAGGTACCTTTAAGACCAAT
GACTTACAAGGCAGCTGTAGATCTTAGCCACTTTTTAAAAGAAAAGGGGGGACTGGAAGGGCTAATTCAC
TCCCAACGAAGACAAGATATCCTTGATCTGTGGATCTACCACACACAAGGCTACTTCCCTGATTGGCAGA
ACTACACACCAGGGCCAGGGATCAGATATCCACTGACCTTTGGATGGTGCTACAAGCTAGTACCAGTTGA
GCAAGAGAAGGTAGAAGAAGCCAATGAAGGAGAGAACACCCGCTTGTTACACCCTGTGAGCCTGCATGGG
ATGGATGACCCGGAGAGAGAAGTATTAGAGTGGAGGTTTGACAGCCGCCTAGCATTTCATCACATGGCCC
GAGAGCTGCATCCGGACTGTACTGGGTCTCTCTGGTTAGACCAGATCTGAGCCTGGGAGCTCTCTGGCTA
ACTAGGGAACCCACTGCTTAAGCCTCAATAAAGCTTGCCTTGAGTGCTTCAAGTAGTGTGTGCCCGTCTG
TTGTGTGACTCTGGTAACTAGAGATCCCTCAGACCCTTTTAGTCAGTGTGGAAAATCTCTAGCAGGGCCC
GTTTAAACCCGCTGATCAGCCTCGACTGTGCCTTCTAGTTGCCAGCCATCTGTTGTTTGCCCCTCCCCCG
TGCCTTCCTTGACCCTGGAAGGTGCCACTCCCACTGTCCTTTCCTAATAAAATGAGGAAATTGCATCGCA
TTGTCTGAGTAGGTGTCATTCTATTCTGGGGGGTGGGGTGGGGCAGGACAGCAAGGGGGAGGATTGGGAA
GACAATAGCAGGCATGCTGGGGATGCGGCGGGCTCTATGGCTTCTGAGGCGGAAAGAACCAGCTGGGGCT
CTAGGGGGTATCCCC
[124 nt withheld, positions 3866-3989]
C
[91 nt withheld, positions 3991-4081]
A
[49 nt withheld, positions 4083-4131]
CCTTTGACGTTGGAGTCCACGTTCTTT
[37 nt withheld, positions 4159-4195]
ACCCTATCTCGGTCTATTCTTTTGATTTATAAGGGATTTTGCCGATTTCGGCCTATTGGTTAAAAAATGA
GCTGATTTAACAAAAATTTAACGCGAATTAATTCTGTGGAATGTGTGTCAGTTAGGGTGTGGAAAGTCCC
CAGGCTCCCCAGCAGGCAGAAGTATGCAAAGCATGCATCTCAATTAGTCAGCAACCAGGTGTGGAAAGTC
CCCAGGCTCCCCAGCAGGCAGAAGTATGCAAAGCATGCATCTCAATTAGTCAGCAACCATAGTCCCGCCC
CTAACTCCGCCCATCCCGCCCCTAACTCCGCCCAGTTCCGCCCATTCTCCGCCCCATGGCTGACTAATTT
TTTTTATTTATGCAGAGGCCGAGGCCGCCTCTGCCTCTGAGCTATTCCAGAAGTAGTGAGGAGGCTTTTT
TGGAGGCCTAGGCTTTTGCAAAAAGCTCCCGGGAGCTTGTATATCCATTTTCGGATCTGATCAGCACGTG
TTGACAATTAATCATCGGCATAGTATATCGGCATAGTATAATACGACAAGGTGAGGAACTAAACCATGGC
CAAGTTGACCAGTGCCGTTCCGGTGCTCACCGCGCGCGACGTCGCCGGAGCGGTCGAGTTCTGGACCGAC
CGGCTCGGGTTCTCCCGGGACTTCGTGGAGGACGACTTCGCCGGTGTGGTCCGGGACGACGTGACCCTGT
TCATCAGCGCGGTCCAGGACCAGGTGGTGCCGGACAACACCCTGGCCTGGGTGTGGGTGCGCGGCCTGGA
CGAGCTGTACGCCGAGTGGTCGGAGGTCGTGTCCACGAACTTCCGGGACGCCTCCGGGCCGGCCATGACC
GAGATCGGCGAGCAGCCGTGGGGGCGGGAGTTCGCCCTGCGCGACCCGGCCGGCAACTGCGTGCACTTCG
TGGCCGAGGAGCAGGACTGACACGTGCTACGAGATTTCGATTCCACCGCCGCCTTCTATGAAAGGTTGGG
CTTCGGAATCGTTTTCCGGGACGCCGGCTGGATGATCCTCCAGCGCGGGGATCTCATGCTGGAGTTCTTC
GCCCACCCCAACTTGTTTATTGCAGCTTATAATGGTTACAAATAAAGCAATAGCATCACAAATTTCACAA
ATAAAGCATTTTTTTCACTGCATTCTAGTTGTGGTTTGTCCAAACTCATCAATGTATCTTATCATGTCTG
TATACCGTCGACCTCTAGCTAGAGCTTGGCGTAATCATGGTCATAGCTGTTTCCTGTGTGAAATTGTTAT
CCGCTCACAATTCCACACAACATACGAGCCGGAAGCATAAAGTGTAAAGCCTGGGGTGCCTAATGAGTGA
GCTAACTCACATTAATTGCGTTGCGCTCACTGCCCGCTTTCCAGTCGGGAAACCTGTCGTGCCAGCTGCA
TTAATGAATCGGCCAACGCGCGGGGAGAGGCGGTTTGCGTATTGGGCGCTCTTCCGCTTCCTCGCTCACT
GACTCGCTGCGCTCGGTCGTTCGGCTGCGGCGAGCGGTATCAGCTCACTCAAAGGCGGTAATACGGTTAT
CCACAGAATCAGGGGATAACGCAGGAAAGAACATGTGAGCAAAAGGCCAGCAAAAGGCCAGGAACCGTAA
AAAGGCCGCGTTGCTGGCGTTTTTCCATAGGCTCCGCCCCCCTGACGAGCATCACAAAAATCGACGCTCA
AGTCAGAGGTGGCGAAACCCGACAGGACTATAAAGATACCAGGCGTTTCCCCCTGGAAGCTCCCTCGTGC
GCTCTCCTGTTCCGACCCTGCCGCTTACCGGATACCTGTCCGCCTTTCTCCCTTCGGGAAGCGTGGCGCT
TTCTCATAGCTCACGCTGTAGGTATCTCAGTTCGGTGTAGGTCGTTCGCTCCAAGCTGGGCTGTGTGCAC
GAACCCCCCGTTCAGCCCGACCGCTGCGCCTTATCCGGTAACTATCGTCTTGAGTCCAACCCGGTAAGAC
ACGACTTATCGCCACTGGCAGCAGCCACTGGTAACAGGATTAGCAGAGCGAGGTATGTAGGCGGTGCTAC
AGAGTTCTTGAAGTGGTGGCCTAACTACGGCTACACTAGAAGAACAGTATTTGGTATCTGCGCTCTGCTG
AAGCCAGTTACCTTCGGAAAAAGAGTTGGTAGCTCTTGATCCGGCAAACAAACCACCGCTGGTAGCGGTG
GTTTTTTTGTTTGCAAGCAGCAGATTACGCGCAGAAAAAAAGGATCTCAAGAAGATCCTTTGATCTTTTC
TACGGGGTCTGACGCTCAGTGGAACGAAAACTCACGTTAAGGGATTTTGGTCATGAGATTATCAAAAAGG
ATCTTCACCTAGATCCTTTTAAATTAAAAATGAAGTTTTAAATCAATCTAAAGTATATATGAGTAAACTT
GGTCTGACAGTTACCAATGCTTAATCAGTGAGGCACCTATCTCAGCGATCTGTCTATTTCGTTCATCCAT
AGTTGCCTGACTCCCCGTCGTGTAGATAACTACGATACGGGAGGGCTTACCATCTGGCCCCAGTGCTGCA
ATGATACCGCGAGACCCACGCTCACCGGCTCCAGATTTATCAGCAATAAACCAGCCAGCCGGAAGGGCCG
AGCGCAGAAGTGGTCCTGCAACTTTATCCGCCTCCATCCAGTCTATTAATTGTTGCCGGGAAGCTAGAGT
AAGTAGTTCGCCAGTTAATAGTTTGCGCAACGTTGTTGCCATTGCTACAGGCATCGTGGTGTCACGCTCG
TCGTTTGGTATGGCTTCATTCAGCTCCGGTTCCCAACGATCAAGGCGAGTTACATGATCCCCCATGTTGT
GCAAAAAAGCGGTTAGCTCCTTCGGTCCTCCGATCGTTGTCAGAAGTAAGTTGGCCGCAGTGTTATCACT
CATGGTTATGGCAGCACTGCATAATTCTCTTACTGTCATGCCATCCGTAAGATGCTTTTCTGTGACTGGT
GAGTACTCAACCAAGTCATTCTGAGAATAGTGTATGCGGCGACCGAGTTGCTCTTGCCCGGCGTCAATAC
GGGATAATACCGCGCCACATAGCAGAACTTTAAAAGTGCTCATCATTGGAAAACGTTCTTCGGGGCGAAA
ACTCTCAAGGATCTTACCGCTGTTGAGATCCAGTTCGATGTAACCCACTCGTGCACCCAACTGATCTTCA
GCATCTTTTACTTTCACCAGCGTTTCTGGGTGAGCAAAAACAGGAAGGCAAAATGCCGCAAAAAAGGGAA
TAAGGGCGACACGGAAATGTTGAATACTCATACTCTTCCTTTTTCAATATTATTGAAGCATTTATCAGGG
TTATTGTCTCATGAGCGGATACATATTTGAATGTATTTAGAAAAATAAACAAATAGGGGTTCCGCGCACA
TTTCCCCGAAAAGTGCCACCTGACGTCGACGGATCGGGAGATCTCCCGATCCCCTATGGTGCACTCTCAG
TACAATCTGCTCTGATGCCGCATAGTTAAGCCAGTATCTGCTCCCTGCTTGTGTGTTGGAGGTCGCTGAG
TAGTGCGCGAGCAAAATTTAAGCTACAACAAGGCAAGGCTTGACCGACAATTGCATGAAGAATCTGCTTA
GGGTTAGGCGTTTTGCGCTGCTTCGCGATGTACGGGCCAGATATACGCGTTGACATTGATTATTGACTAG
TTATTAATAGTAATCAATTACGGGGTCATTAGTTCATAGCCCATATATGGAGTTCCGCGTTACATAACTT
ACGGTAAATGGCCCGCCTGGCTGACCGCCCAACGACCCCCGCCCATTGACGTCAATAATGACGTATGTTC
CCATAGTAACGCCAATAGGGACTTTCCATTGACGTCAATGGGTGGAGTATTTACGGTAAACTGCCCACTT
GGCAGTACATCAAGTGTATCATATGCCAAGCACGCCCCCTATTGACGTCAATGACGGTAAATGGCCCGCC
TGGCATTATGCCCAGTACATGACCTTATGGGACTTTCCTACTTGGCAGTACATCTACGTATTAGTCATCG
CTATTACCATGGTGATGCGGTTTTGGCAGTACATCAATGGGCGTGGATAGCGGTTTGACTCACGGGGATT
TCCAAGTCTCCACCCCATTGACGTCAATGGGAGTTTGTTTTGGCACCAAAATCAACGGGACTTTCCAAAA
TGTCGTAACAACTCCGCCCCATTGACGCAAATGGGCGGTAGGCGTGTACGGTGGGAGGTCTATATAAGCA
GCGCGTTTTGCCTGTACTGGGTCTCTCTGGTTAGACCAGATCTGAGCCTGGGAGCTCTCTGGCTAACTAG
GGAACCCACTGCTTAAGCCTCAATAAAGCTTGCCTTGAGTGCTTCAAGTAGTGTGTGCCCGTCTGTTGTG
TGACTCTGGTAACTAGAGATCCCTCAGACCCTTTTAGTCAGTGTGGAAAATCTCTAGCAGTGGCGCCCGA
ACAGGGACTTGAAAGCGAAAGGGAAACCAGAGGAGCTCTCTCGACGCAGGACTCGGCTTGCTGAAGCGCG
CACGGCAAGAGGCGAGGGGCGGCGACTGGTGAGTACGCCAAAAATTTTGACTAGCGGAGGCTAGAAGGAG
AGAGATGGGTGCGAGAGCGTCAGTATTAAGCGGGGGAGAATTAGATCGCGATGGGAAAAAATTCGGTTAA
GGCCAGGGGGAAAGAAAAAATATAAATTAAAACATATAGTATGGGCAAGCAGGGAGCTAGAACGATTCGC
AGTTAATCCTGGCCTGTTAGAAACATCAGAAGGCTGTAGACAAATACTGGGACAGCTACAACCATCCCTT
CAGACAGGATCAGAAGAACTTAGATCATTATATAATACAGTAGCAACCCTCTATTGTGTGCATCAAAGGA
TAGAGATAAAAGACACCAAGGAAGCTTTAGACAAGATAGAGGAAGAGCAAAACAAAAGTAAGACCACCGC
ACAGCAAGCGGCCGCTGATCTTCAGACCTGGAGGAGGAGATATGAGGGACAATTGGAGAAGTGAATTATA
TAAATATAAAGTAGTAAAAATTGAACCATTAGGAGTAGCACCCACCAAGGCAAAGAGAAGAGTGGTGCAG
AGAGAAAAAAGAGCAGTGGGAATAGGAGCTTTGTTCCTTGGGTTCTTGGGAGCAGCAGGAAGCACTATGG
GCGCAGCGTCAATGACGCTGACGGTACAGGCCAGACAATTATTGTCTGGTATAGTGCAGCAGCAGAACAA
TTTGCTGAGGGCTATTGAGGCGCAACAGCATCTGTTGCAACTCACAGTCTGGGGCATCAAGCAGCTCCAG
GCAAGAATCCTGGCTGTGGAAAGATACCTAAAGGATCAACAGCTCCTGGGGATTTGGGGTTGCTCTGGAA
AACTCATTTGCACCACTGCTGTGCCTTGGAATGCTAGTTGGAGTAATAAATCTCTGGAACAGATTTGGAA
TCACACGACCTGGATGGAGTGGGACAGAGAAATTAACAATTACACAAGCTTAATACACTCCTTAATTGAA
GAATCGCAAAACCAGCAAGAAAAGAATGAACAAGAATTATTGGAATTAGATAAATGGGCAAGTTTGTGGA
ATTGGTTTAACATAACAAATTGGCTGTGGTATATAAAATTATTCATAATGATAGTAGGAGGCTTGGTAGG
TTTAAGAATAGTTTTTGCTGTACTTTCTATAGTGAATAGAGTTAGGCAGGGATATTCACCATTATCGTTT
CAGACCCACCTCCCAACCCCGAGGGGACCCGACAGGCCCGAAGGAATAGAAGAAGAAGGTGGAGAGAGAG
ACAGAGACAGATCCATTCGATTAGTGAACGGATCGGCACTGCGTGCGCCAATTCTGCAGACAAATGGCAG
TATTCATCCACAATTTTAAAAGAAAAGGGGGGATTGGGGGGTACAGTGCAGGGGAAAGAATAGTAGACAT
AATAGCAACAGACATACAAACTAAAGAATTACAAAAACAAATTACAAAAATTCAAAATTTTCGGGTTTAT
TACAGGGACAGCAGAGATCCAGTTTGGTTAATTAAGTGTCTAGACTGCAGAGGGCCCTGCGTATG
Features (pLannotate 1.2.2; 32 found; start..end, strand, type, name):
      1..448     +  promoter       hSyn promoter: human synapsin I promoter; confers neuron-specific expression (Kügler et al., 2003)
    588..1100    +  CDS            Nluc: NanoLuc® luciferase human codon-optimized
   1125..1145    +  CDS            TEV site: tobacco etch virus (TEV) protease recognition and cleavage site
   1401..2117    +  CDS            Citrine: Citrine is a basic (constitutively fluorescent) yellow fluorescent protein published in 2001, derived from Aequorea victoria. It has moderate acid sensitivity.
   2251..2271    +  misc_feature   MCS (fragment): pBluescript multiple cloning site
   2271..2859    +  misc_feature   WPRE: woodchuck hepatitis virus posttranscriptional regulatory element
   2796..3377    +  CDS            nef (fragment): NEF_HV1H2 - Experimental evidence at protein level: Swiss-Prot protein existence level 1. Extracellular Nef protein targets CD4(+) T-lymphocytes for apoptosis by interacting with CXCR4 surface receptors. From Human immunodeficiency virus type 1 group M subtype B (isolate HXB2) (HIV-1).
   3384..3564    +  LTR            5' LTR (truncated): truncated 5' long terminal repeat (LTR) from HIV-1
   3596..3803    +  polyA_signal   bGH poly(A) signal: bovine growth hormone polyadenylation signal
   3824..3845    +  promoter       SV40 promoter (fragment): SV40 enhancer and early promoter
   3866..4294    +  rep_origin     f1 ori (sequence partly withheld): f1 bacteriophage origin of replication; arrow indicates direction of (+) strand synthesis
   4308..4637    +  promoter       SV40 promoter: SV40 enhancer and early promoter
   4685..4732    +  promoter       EM7 promoter: synthetic bacterial promoter&nbsp
   4751..5125    +  CDS            BleoR: antibiotic-binding protein; Sh ble from Streptoalloteichus hindustanus; confers resistance to bleomycin, phleomycin, and Zeocin™
   5135..5260    +  CDS            ble (fragment): BLE_KLEPN - Experimental evidence at protein level: Swiss-Prot protein existence level 1. Binding protein with a strong affinity to the bleomycin family of antibiotics. Binds to CL990; an antimitotic-antibiotic compound. From Klebsiella pneumoniae.
   5255..5376    +  polyA_signal   SV40 poly(A) signal: SV40 polyadenylation signal
   5449..5465    -  protein_bind   lac operator: The lac repressor binds to the lac operator to inhibit transcription in E. coli. This inhibition can be relieved by adding lactose or isopropyl-β-D-thiogalactopyranoside (IPTG). lac repressor encoded by lacI
   5473..5503    -  promoter       lac promoter: promoter for the E. coli lac operon
   5518..5539    -  protein_bind   CAP binding site: CAP binding activates transcription in the presence of cAMP. E. coli catabolite activator protein
   5552..5644    -  CDS            lacI (fragment): lac repressor; lacI; The lac repressor binds to the lac operator to inhibit transcription in E. coli. This inhibition can be relieved by adding lactose or isopropyl-β-D-thiogalactopyranoside (IPTG).
   5827..6415    -  rep_origin     ori: high-copy-number ColE1/pMB1/pBR322/pUC origin of replication
   6586..7446    -  CDS            AmpR: β-lactamase; bla; confers resistance to ampicillin, carbenicillin, and related antibiotics
   7447..7551    -  promoter       AmpR promoter: bla
   7610..7662    -  misc_feature   bom (fragment): basis of mobility region from pBR322
   7817..8196    +  enhancer       CMV enhancer: human cytomegalovirus immediate early enhancer
   8197..8396    +  promoter       CMV promoter: human cytomegalovirus (CMV) immediate early promoter
   8414..8594    +  LTR            5' LTR (truncated): truncated 5' long terminal repeat (LTR) from HIV-1
   8641..8766    +  misc_feature   HIV-1 Ψ: packaging signal of human immunodeficiency virus type 1
   8750..9113    +  CDS            HIV-1 gag (fragment): gag protein from human immunodeficiency virus 1; gag
   9259..9492    +  misc_feature   RRE: The Rev response element (RRE) of HIV-1 allows for Rev-dependent mRNA export from the nucleus to the cytoplasm.
   9869..9969    +  CDS            Rev (fragment): human immunodeficiency virus 1 (HIV-1) Rev protein; rev; enhances nuclear export of unspliced and incompletely spliced viral mRNAs
  10019..10136   +  misc_feature   cPPT/CTS: central polypurine tract and central termination sequence of HIV-1
