[The description below was written by a language model from this plasmid's Addgene catalogue record and pLannotate feature annotations shown in this document.]
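Description:
pLenti-hSyn-Gαi*-BERKY1 is a lentiviral transfer plasmid for mammalian, neuron-directed expression of a single-chain BRET biosensor that reports GTP-bound (active) Gαi. It was built on pLenti-hSynapsin-Cre-WPRE by replacing the Cre cassette with the sensor, destroying the original AgeI and EcoRI sites in the process. The catalogue lists about 10.2 kb, consistent with the 10,210 nt sequenced record. In bacteria it is maintained through a high-copy ColE1/pUC origin with ampicillin resistance, and an f1 origin is also present. An SV40/EM7-driven BleoR cassette providing Zeocin resistance lies in the plasmid backbone downstream of the 3′ LTR, so by its annotated position it would not be carried within the packaged viral genome.

The viral portion has a CMV enhancer/promoter driving a truncated HIV-1 5′ LTR, followed by the Ψ packaging signal, a gag fragment, RRE and cPPT/CTS, then the internal human synapsin I promoter, the insert, WPRE for enhanced transcript expression, a second LTR element and a bGH polyadenylation signal. The roughly 1.7 kb insert encodes Lyn11-Nluc-ER/K linker-YFP-KB1753-myc. The Lyn11 motif is a membrane-targeting sequence, NanoLuc serves as the BRET donor, a YFP (annotated as Citrine) is the acceptor, and KB1753 is the Gαi-GTP detector module, with a C-terminal myc tag. The annotation detects only Nluc, a TEV site and Citrine; the other segments are known from the catalogue entry. In this design, the ER/K linker separates donor and acceptor until binding of active Gαi alters the BRET signal. The construct is suited to producing lentivirus for measuring endogenous G-protein activity in live neurons.
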