Addgene plasmid #158427: pLenti-hSyn-Gαi*-BERKY1
Purpose: BRET biosensor for detection of Gαi-GTP in lentiviral vector pLenti-hSyn
Depositing lab: Mikel Garcia-Marcos. Depositing organization: Boston University Medical Campus. Publication: Revealing the Activity of Trimeric G-proteins in Live Cells with a Versatile Biosensor Design. Maziarz M, Park JC, Leyme A, Marivin A, Garcia-Lopez A, Patel PP, Garcia-Marcos M. Cell. 2020 Jun 27. pii: S0092-8674(20)30752-2. doi: 10.1016/j.cell.2020.06.020. PubMed 32634377.
Backbone
  Vector backbone: pLenti-hSynapsin-Cre-WPRE (Addgene Plasmid #86641)
  Total vector size (bp): 10188
  Modifications to backbone: AgeI-Cre-EcoRI removed during cloning
  Vector type: Mammalian Expression, Lentiviral
  Selectable markers: Zeocin
Growth in bacteria
  Bacterial resistance: Ampicillin, 100 μg/mL
  Growth temperature: 37°C
  Growth strain: NEB Stable
  Copy number: High Copy
Gene/Insert
  Gene/Insert name: Lyn11-Nluc-ER/K linker-YFP-KB1753-myc (alt name: Gai*-BERKY1)
  Insert size (bp): 1728
  Promoter: hSynapsin
  Tag / fusion protein: myc (C terminal on insert)
  Cloning method: Restriction Enzyme; 5′ cloning site AgeI, replaced with NheI/GCCACC (destroyed during cloning); 3′ cloning site EcoRI, replaced with XbaI/AgeI (destroyed during cloning)
  Sequencing primers: 5′ gcagcggaggagtcgtgtcg; 3′ ccacatagcgtaaaaggagc
Terms and licenses: Academic/Nonprofit Terms; Industry Terms: Not Available to Industry
How to cite: pLenti-hSyn-Gαi*-BERKY1 was a gift from Mikel Garcia-Marcos (Addgene plasmid # 158427 ; http://n2t.net/addgene:158427 ; RRID:Addgene_158427)
