>Addgene plasmid #158427 | pLenti-hSyn-Gαi*-BERKY1 | depositor partial sequence | sequence record 305669 | insertion between AgeI and EcoRI
ATGGGATGTATAAAATCAAAAGGGAAAGACAGCAAGCTTGGATCAGGCGGTAGCGGGGGATCAGGCGGTA
GCGGGATGGTCTTCACACTCGAAGATTTCGTTGGGGACTGGCGACAGACAGCCGGCTACAACCTGGACCA
AGTCCTTGAACAGGGAGGTGTGTCCAGTTTGTTTCAGAATCTCGGGGTGTCCGTAACTCCGATCCAAAGG
ATTGTCCTGAGCGGTGAAAATGGGCTGAAGATCGACATCCATGTCATCATCCCGTATGAAGGTCTGAGCG
GCGACCAAATGGGCCAGATCGAAAAAATTTTTAAGGTGGTGTACCCTGTGGATGATCATCACTTTAAGGT
GATCCTGCACTATGGCACACTGGTAATCGACGGGGTTACGCCGAACATGATCGACTATTTCGGACGGCCG
TATGAAGGCATCGCCGTGTTCGACGGCAAAAAGATCACTGTAACAGGGACCCTGTGGAACGGCAACAAAA
TTATCGACGAGCGCCTGATCAACCCCGACGGCTCCCTGCTGTTCCGAGTAACCATCAACGGAGTGACCGG
CTGGCGGCTGTGCGAACGCATTCTGGCGGAATTCGGATCTGGTGGTTCAGGCGAAAACCTGTATTTTCAG
GGCGGAAGCGGAGAAGAGGAGGAAAAGAAAAAACAACAGGAGGAGGAGGCGGAGAGGCTGAGGAGGATAC
AAGAGGAAATGGAAAAAGAAAGAAAGCGGCGAGAGGAAGATGAGCAGCGACGCCGCAAGGAGGAGGAAGA
GAGAAGGATGAAATTGGAGATGGAGGCAAAACGCAAACAAGAAGAGGAAGAACGGAAGAAACGGGAGGAT
GATGAAAAGCGGAAGAAAAAGGGATCTGGAGGGTCAGGGGGCGCGCCCATGGTTTCAAAGGGAGAAGAGT
TGTTCACAGGGGTTGTACCGATTCTTGTAGAACTTGACGGAGATGTCAACGGGCACAAGTTTAGTGTAAG
TGGAGAAGGCGAGGGCGATGCGACCTATGGAAAACTGACCCTTAAATTTATTTGTACTACGGGTAAATTG
CCCGTTCCCTGGCCGACATTGGTAACTACATTCGGATATGGTTTGATGTGCTTTGCAAGGTATCCGGATC
ACATGAAGCAGCATGATTTCTTCAAGTCCGCCATGCCCGAAGGCTACGTCCAGGAGCGCACCATCTTCTT
CAAGGACGACGGCAACTACAAGACCCGCGCCGAGGTGAAGTTCGAGGGCGACACCCTGGTGAACCGCATC
GAGCTGAAGGGCATCGACTTCAAGGAGGACGGCAACATCCTGGGGCACAAGCTGGAGTACAACTACAACA
GCCACAACGTCTATATCATGGCCGACAAGCAGAAGAACGGCATCAAGGTGAACTTCAAGATCCGCCACAA
CATCGAGGACGGCAGCGTGCAGCTCGCCGACCACTACCAGCAGAACACCCCCATCGGCGACGGCCCCGTG
CTGCTGCCCGACAACCACTACCTGAGCTACCAGTCCGCCCTGAGCAAAGACCCCAACGAGAAGCGCGATC
ACATGGTCCTGCTGGAGTTCGTGACCGCCGCCGGGATCACTCTCGGCATGGACGAGCTGTACAAGGGATC
CGGTGGCACCGGTGGATCAGGCTCTTCTCGAGGTTACTACCATGGTATTTGGGTGGGTGAAGAAGGTCGA
CTTTCTCGAGGTGGAGAACAAAAACTTATTTCTGAAGAAGATCTGTGA
